>Addgene plasmid #171903 | pStA0::SPLc3-RBSc249 | addgene full sequence | sequence record 354689 | Addgene NGS Result
AAAACGAAAGGCCCAGTCTTTCGACTGAGCCTTTCGTTTTATTTGATGCCCGAAAGGGCCTCGTGATACG
CCTATTTTTATAGGTTAATGTCATGATAATAATGGTTTCTTAGACGTCAGGTGGCACTTTTCGGGGAAAT
GTGCGCGGAACCCCTATTTGTTTATTTTTCTAAATACATTCAAATATGTATCCGCTCATGAGACAATAAC
CCTGATAAATGCTTCAATAATATTGAAAAAGGAAGAGTATGAGTATTCAACATTTCCGTGTCGCCCTTAT
TCCCTTTTTTGCGGCATTTTGCCTTCCTGTTTTTGCTCACCCAGAAACGCTGGTGAAAGTAAAAGATGCT
GAAGATCAGTTGGGTGCACGAGTGGGTTACATCGAACTGGATCTCAACAGCGGTAAGATCCTTGAGAGTT
TTCGCCCCGAAGAACGTTTTCCAATGATGAGCACTTTTAAAGTTCTGCTATGTGGCGCGGTATTATCCCG
TATTGACGCCGGGCAAGAGCAACTCGGTCGCCGCATACACTATTCTCAGAATGACTTGGTTGAGTACTCA
CCAGTCACAGAAAAGCATCTTACGGATGGCATGACAGTAAGAGAATTATGCAGTGCTGCCATAACCATGA
GTGATAACACTGCGGCCAACTTACTTCTGACAACGATCGGAGGACCGAAGGAGCTAACCGCTTTTTTGCA
CAACATGGGGGATCATGTAACTCGCCTTGATCGTTGGGAACCGGAGCTGAATGAAGCCATACCAAACGAC
GAGCGTGACACCACGATGCCTGTAGCAATGGCAACAACGTTGCGCAAACTATTAACTGGCGAACTACTTA
CTCTAGCTTCCCGGCAACAATTAATAGACTGGATGGAGGCGGATAAAGTTGCAGGACCACTTCTGCGCTC
GGCCCTTCCGGCTGGCTGGTTTATTGCTGATAAATCTGGAGCCGGTGAGCGTGGGTCCCGCGGTATCATT
GCAGCACTGGGGCCAGATGGTAAGCCCTCCCGTATCGTAGTTATCTACACGACGGGGAGTCAGGCAACTA
TGGATGAACGAAATAGACAGATCGCTGAGATAGGTGCCTCACTGATTAAGCATTGGTAACTGTCAGACCA
AGTTTACTCATATATACTTTAGATTGATTTAAAACTTCATTTTTAATTTAAAAGGATCTAGGTGAAGATC
CTTTTTGATAATCTCATGACCAAAATCCCTTAACGTGAGTTTTCGTTCCACTGAGCGTCAGACCCCGTAG
AAAAGATCAAAGGATCTTCTTGAGATCCTTTTTTTCTGCGCGTAATCTGCTGCTTGCAAACAAAAAAACC
ACCGCTACCAGCGGTGGTTTGTTTGCCGGATCAAGAGCTACCAACTCTTTTTCCGAAGGTAACTGGCTTC
AGCAGAGCGCAGATACCAAATACTGTTCTTCTAGTGTAGCCGTAGTTAGGCCACCACTTCAAGAACTCTG
TAGCACCGCCTACATACCTCGCTCTGCTAATCCTGTTACCAGTGGCTGCTGCCAGTGGCGATAAGTCGTG
TCTTACCGGGTTGGACTCAAGACGATAGTTACCGGATAAGGCGCAGCGGTCGGGCTGAACGGGGGGTTCG
TGCACACAGCCCAGCTTGGAGCGAACGACCTACACCGAACTGAGATACCTACAGCGTGAGCTATGAGAAA
GCGCCACGCTTCCCGAAGGGAGAAAGGCGGACAGGTATCCGGTAAGCGGCAGGGTCGGAACAGGAGAGCG
CACGAGGGAGCTTCCAGGGGGAAACGCCTGGTATCTTTATAGTCCTGTCGGGTTTCGCCACCTCTGACTT
GAGCGTCGATTTTTGTGATGCTCGTCAGGGGGGCGGAGCCTATGGAAAAACGCCAGCAACGCGGCCTTTT
TACGGTTCCTGGCCTTTTGCTGGCCTTTTGCTCACATGTTCTTTCCTGCGTTATCCCCTGATTCTGTGGA
TAACCGTATTACCGCCTTTGAGTGAGCTGATACCGCTCGCCGCAGCCGAACGACCGAGCGCCTTGGACTC
CTGTTGATAGATCCAGTAATGACCTCAGAACTCCATCTGGATTTGTTCAGAACGCTCGGTTGCCGCCGGG
CGTTTTTTATTGGTGAGAATCCAGTGTGGCTCTTCACAGCCAGATGACCTTGACAAGTAACTGCCCCAAC
AGTATAATATACCTGGCGCGAGTCAACGTTCCTGAGGAGTGGCATGTGAAGAGCGTAAGACCTCTAGGGC
GGCGGATTTGTCCTACTCAGGAGAGCGTTCACCGACAAACAACAGAT
Features (pLannotate 1.2.2; 5 found; start..end, strand, type, name):
    144..248     +  promoter       AmpR promoter: bla
    249..1109    +  CDS            AmpR: β-lactamase; bla; confers resistance to ampicillin, carbenicillin, and related antibiotics
   1280..1868    +  rep_origin     ori: high-copy-number ColE1/pMB1/pBR322/pUC origin of replication
   2026..2120    +  terminator     lambda t0 terminator: transcription terminator from phage lambda
   2246..45      -  terminator     rrnB T1 terminator (across the origin): Escherichia coli rrnB; transcription terminator T1 from the E. coli rrnB gene
