[The description below was written by a language model from this plasmid's Addgene catalogue record and pLannotate feature annotations shown in this document.]
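Description:
pStA0::SPLc3-RBSc249 is a small (about 2.3 kb) synthetic-biology part plasmid that stores a synthetic promoter, SPLc3, paired with a synthetic ribosome-binding site, RBSc249, in the pStA0 backbone. It belongs to a combinatorial DNA assembly platform developed for building genetically stable metabolic pathways in cyanobacteria. In that setting, a promoter–RBS unit of this kind is an expression-control element that can be placed upstream of a coding sequence to set its transcription and translation levels. The record does not give the strength of either element, the cloning method, or the way the part is released or joined during assembly.

The backbone is minimal and designed for propagation in E. coli. A high-copy ColE1/pUC-type origin drives replication, and the bla gene, encoding β-lactamase and expressed from its own AmpR promoter, provides ampicillin selection. The only other annotated features are two transcription terminators, phage lambda t0 and E. coli rrnB T1, the latter spanning the numbering origin of the circular sequence. They lie on either side of a short unannotated stretch, which is the likely position of the part. In this arrangement the terminators would insulate it from read-through transcription coming from the rest of the plasmid and stop transcripts starting at the cloned promoter from running into the backbone.

The automated annotation does not detect the SPLc3 promoter or RBSc249, as expected for custom synthetic sequences, so their exact coordinates are not stated. No cyanobacterial replication origin, homology arms, reporter or coding sequence is annotated, consistent with use as an E. coli storage and donor vector rather than a plasmid for direct expression in cyanobacteria.
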