Addgene plasmid #171903: pStA0::SPLc3-RBSc249
Purpose: Promoter SPLc3 and RBSc249 in pStA0
Depositing lab: John Heap. Depositing organization: Imperial College London. Publication: Combinatorial assembly platform enabling engineering of genetically stable metabolic pathways in cyanobacteria. Taylor GM, Hitchcock A, Heap JT. Nucleic Acids Res. 2021 Dec 2;49(21):e123. doi: 10.1093/nar/gkab791. PubMed 34554258.
Backbone
  Vector backbone: pStA0
  Vector type: Synthetic Biology
Growth in bacteria
  Bacterial resistance: Ampicillin, 100 μg/mL
  Growth temperature: 37°C
  Growth strain: DH5alpha
  Copy number: High Copy
Gene/Insert
  Gene/Insert name: Promoter SPLc3 and RBSc249
  Species: Synthetic
  Mutation: N/A
  Cloning method: Unknown
Terms and licenses: Academic/Nonprofit Terms; Industry Terms: Not Available to Industry
Depositor comments: Please visit https://www.biorxiv.org/content/10.1101/2020.03.11.983833v1 for bioRxiv preprint.
How to cite: pStA0::SPLc3-RBSc249 was a gift from John Heap (Addgene plasmid # 171903 ; http://n2t.net/addgene:171903 ; RRID:Addgene_171903)
